>Addgene plasmid #36061 | pT7-7 asyn S129I | depositor full sequence | sequence record 44517 | pT7-7 asyn S129I sequence 2914 bps
AAATCAATCTAAAGTATATATGAGTAAACTTGGTCTGACAGTTACCAATGCTTAATCAGTGAGGCACCTA
TCTCAGCGATCTGTCTATTTCGTTCATCCATAGTTGCCTGACTCCCCGTCGTGTAGATAACTACGATACG
GGAGGGCTTACCATCTGGCCCCAGTGCTGCAATGATACCGCGAGACCCACGCTCACCGGCTCCAGATTTA
TCAGCAATAAACCAGCCAGCCGGAAGGGCCGAGCGCAGAAGTGGTCCTGCAACTTTATCCGCCTCCATCC
AGTCTATTAATTGTTGCCGGGAAGCTAGAGTAAGTAGTTCGCCAGTTAATAGTTTGCGCAACGTTGTTGC
CATTGCTACAGGCATCGTGGTGTCACGCTCGTCGTTTGGTATGGCTTCATTCAGCTCCGGTTCCCAACGA
TCAAGGCGAGTTACATGATCCCCCATGTTGTGCAAAAAAGCGGTTAGCTCCTTCGGTCCTCCGATCGTTG
TCAGAAGTAAGTTGGCCGCAGTGTTATCACTCATGGTTATGGCAGCACTGCATAATTCTCTTACTGTCAT
GCCATCCGTAAGATGCTTTTCTGTGACTGGTGAGTACTCAACCAAGTCATTCTGAGAATAGTGTATGCGG
CGACCGAGTTGCTCTTGCCCGGCGTCAACACGGGATAATACCGCGCCACATAGCAGAACTTTAAAAGTGC
TCATCATTGGAAAACGTTCTTCGGGGCGAAAACTCTCAAGGATCTTACCGCTGTTGAGATCCAGTTCGAT
GTAACCCACTCGTGCACCCAACTGATCTTCAGCATCTTTTACTTTCACCAGCGTTTCTGGGTGAGCAAAA
ACAGGAAGGCAAAATGCCGCAAAAAAGGGAATAAGGGCGACACGGAAATGTTGAATACTCATACTCTTCC
TTTTTCAATATTATTGAAGCATTTATCAGGGTTATTGTCTCATGAGCGGATACATATTTGAATGTATTTA
GAAAAATAAACAAATAGGGGTTCCGCGCACATTTCCCCGAAAAGTGCCACCTGACGTCTAAGAAACCATT
ATTATCATGACATTAACCTATAAAAATAGGCGTATCACGAGGCCCTTTCGTCTTCAAGAATTAAAAGGAT
CTAGGTGAAGATCCTTTTTGATAATCTCATGACCAAAATCCCTTAACGTGAGTTTTCGTTCCACTGAGCG
TCAGACCCCGTAGAAAAGATCAAAGGATCTTCTTGAGATCCTTTTTTTCTGCGCGTAATCTGCTGCTTGC
AAACAAAAAAACCACCGCTACCAGCGGTGGTTTGTTTGCCGGATCAAGAGCTACCAACTCTTTTTCCGAA
GGTAACTGGCTTCAGCAGAGCGCAGATACCAAATACTGTCCTTCTAGTGTAGCCGTAGTTAGGCCACCAC
TTCAAGAACTCTGTAGCACCGCCTACATACCTCGCTCTGCTAATCCTGTTACCAGTGGCTGCTGCCAGTG
GCGATAAGTCGTGTCTTACCGGGTTGGACTCAAGACGATAGTTACCGGATAAGGCGCAGCGGTCGGGCTG
AACGGGGGGTTCGTGCACACAGCCCAGCTTGGAGCGAACGACCTACACCGAACTGAGATACCTACAGCGT
GAGCATTGAGAAAGCGCCACGCTTCCCGAAGGGAGAAAGGCGGACAGGTATCCGGTAAGCGGCAGGGTCG
GAACAGGAGAGCGCACGAGGGAGCTTCCAGGGGGAAACGCCTGGTATCTTTATAGTCCTGTCGGGTTTCG
CCACCTCTGACTTGAGCGTCGATTTTTGTGATGCTCGTCAGGGGGGCGGAGCCTATGGAAAAACGCCAGC
AACGCGGCCTTTTTACGGTTCCTGGCCTTTTGCTGGCCTTTTGCTCACATGTTCTTTCCTGCGTTATCCC
CTGATTCTGTGGATAACCGTATTACCGCCTTTGAGTGAGCTGATACCGCTCGCCGCAGCCGAACGACCGA
GCGCAGCGAGTCAGTGAGCGAGGAAGCGGAAGAGCGCCTGATGCGGTATTTTCTCCTTACGCATCTGTGC
GGTATTTCACACCGCATACAGATCTGTATGGTGCACTCTCAGTACAATCTGCTCTGATGCCGCATAGTTA
AGCCAGTATATACACTCCGCTATCGCTACGTGACTGGGTCATGGCTGCGCCCCGACACCCGCCAACACCC
GCTGACGCGCCCTGACGGGCTTGTCTGCTCCCGGCATCCGCTTACAGACAAGCTGTGACCGTCTCCGGGA
GCTGCATGTGTCAGAGGTTTTCACCGTCATCACCGAAACGCGCGAGGCCCAGCGATTCGAACTTCTGATA
GACTTCGAAATTAATACGACTCACTATAGGGAGACCACAACGGTTTCCCTCTAGAAATAATTTTGTTTAA
CTTTAAGAAGGAGATATACATATGGATGTATTCATGAAAGGACTTTCAAAGGCCAAGGAGGGAGTTGTGG
CTGCTGCTGAGAAAACCAAACAGGGTGTGGCAGAAGCAGCAGGAAAGACAAAAGAG
[192 nt withheld, positions 2507-2698]
TTGGGCAAGAATGAAGAAGGAGCCCCACAGGAAGGAATTCTGGAAGATATGCCTGTGGATCCTGACAATG
AGGCTTATGAAATGCCTATTGAGGAAGGGTATCAAGACTACGAACCTGAAGCCTAAGAAATATCTTTGCT
CCCAGTTTCTTGAGATCTGCTGACAGATGTTCCATCCAAGCTTATCATCGATGATAAGCTGTCAAACATG
AGAATT
Features (pLannotate 1.2.2; 8 found; start..end, strand, type, name):
     42..902     -  CDS            AmpR: β-lactamase; bla; confers resistance to ampicillin, carbenicillin, and related antibiotics
    903..1007    -  promoter       AmpR promoter: bla
   1223..1811    +  rep_origin     ori: high-copy-number ColE1/pMB1/pBR322/pUC origin of replication
   2251..2288    -  CDS            rop (fragment): Rop protein, which maintains plasmids at low copy number; rop
   2322..2340    +  promoter       T7 promoter: promoter for bacteriophage T7 RNA polymerase
   2372..2394    +  RBS            RBS: efficient ribosome binding site from bacteriophage T7 gene 10 (Olins and Rangwala, 1989)
   2402..2821    +  CDS            SNCA (sequence partly withheld): SYUA_HUMAN - Also known as NACP, PARK1. Experimental evidence at protein level: Swiss-Prot protein existence level 1. Neuronal protein that plays several roles in synaptic activity such as regulation of synaptic vesicle trafficking and subsequent neurotransmitter release. Participates as a monomer in synaptic vesicle exocytosis by enhancing vesicle priming, fusion and dilation of exocytotic fusion pores (PubMed:28288128, PubMed:30404828). Mechanistically, acts by increasing local Ca(2+) release from microdomains which is essential for the enhancement of ATP-induced exocytosis (PubMed:30404828)
   2885..2903    -  promoter       tet promoter (fragment): E. coli promoter for tetracycline efflux protein gene
