[The description below was written by a language model from this plasmid's Addgene catalogue record and pLannotate feature annotations shown in this document.]
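Description:
pT7-7 asyn S129I is a bacterial expression plasmid built on the small pT7-7 backbone and carrying human alpha-synuclein (SNCA) with a serine-to-isoleucine substitution at residue 129. The full depositor sequence is 2,914 nt, consistent with a backbone of about 2.4 kb plus an insert of roughly 0.5 kb placed between the NdeI and HindIII sites. The plasmid replicates in E. coli from a high-copy ColE1/pMB1-type origin. Only a short remnant of the rop gene is present, so this copy-number-limiting function is presumably not active, in line with the high-copy designation in the record. Selection is by ampicillin through the β-lactamase gene and its native promoter. A fragment of the tet promoter lies downstream of the insert as a leftover of the backbone's pBR322 ancestry.

The expression cassette is simple: a bacteriophage T7 promoter, followed by the efficient ribosome binding site from T7 gene 10, drives the SNCA coding sequence. No affinity or epitope tags are annotated, so the protein appears to be produced in untagged form. No lac operator or T7 terminator is annotated either. Transcription depends on T7 RNA polymerase, so protein production requires a host strain that supplies this enzyme, while a standard cloning strain is used for propagation.

Serine 129 is widely studied as the main phosphorylation site of alpha-synuclein, and replacing it with isoleucine removes the phosphorylatable residue. The record does not state a specific purpose, but the design suits recombinant production of this mutant protein for biochemical or biophysical comparison with wild-type alpha-synuclein.
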