Addgene plasmid #36061: pT7-7 asyn S129I
Depositing lab: Hilal Lashuel. Depositing organization: Swiss Federal Institute of Technology (EPFL).
Backbone
  Vector backbone: pT7-7
  Backbone size w/o insert (bp): 2438
  Vector type: Bacterial Expression
Growth in bacteria
  Bacterial resistance: Ampicillin, 100 μg/mL
  Growth temperature: 37°C
  Growth strain: DH5alpha
  Copy number: High Copy
Gene/Insert
  Gene/Insert name: alpha-synuclein S129I
  Species: H. sapiens (human)
  Insert size (bp): 476
  Mutation: S129I
  Entrez Gene: SNCA (a.k.a. NACP, PARK1, PARK4, PD1)
  Promoter: T7
  Cloning method: Restriction Enzyme; 5′ cloning site NdeI (unknown if destroyed); 3′ cloning site HindIII (unknown if destroyed)
  Sequencing primers: 5′ T7; 3′ AmpStop (TCAGGCAACTATGGATGAAC)
Terms and licenses: Academic/Nonprofit Terms; Industry Terms: Not Available to Industry
Depositor comments: Lashuel Lab Plasmid #182
How to cite: pT7-7 asyn S129I was a gift from Hilal Lashuel (Addgene plasmid # 36061 ; http://n2t.net/addgene:36061 ; RRID:Addgene_36061)
