>Addgene plasmid #36061 | pT7-7 asyn S129I | addgene partial sequence | sequence record 45252 | T7 5'-TAATACGACTCACTATAGGG-3'
TTTACTTTAGAAGGAGATATACATATGGATGTATTCATGAAAGGACTTTCAAAGGCCAAGGAGGGAGTTG
TGGCTGCTGCTGAGAAAACCAAACAGGGTGTGGCAGAAGCAGCAGGAAAGACAAAAGAG
[192 nt withheld, positions 130-321]
TTGGGCAAGAATGAAGAAGGAGCCCCACAGGAAGGAATTCTGGAAGATATGCCTGTGGATCCTGACAATG
AGGCTTATGAAATGCCTATTGAGGAAGGGTATCAAGACTACGAACCTGAAGCCTAAGAAATATCTTTGCT
CCCAGTTTCTTGAGATCTGCTGACAGATGTTCCATCCAAGCTTATCGATGATAAGCTGTCAAACATGAGA
ATTAAATCAATCTAAAGTATATATGAGTAAACTTGGTCTGACAGTTACCAATGCTTAATCAGTGAGGCAC
CTATCTCAGCGATCTGTCTATTTCGTTCATCCATAGTTGCCTGACTCCCCGTCGTGTAGATAACTACGAT
ACGGGAGGGCTTACCATCTGGCCCCAGTGCTGCAATGATACCGCGAGACCCACGCTCACCGGCTCCAGAT
TTATCAGCAATAAACCAGCCAGCCGGAAGGGCCGAGCGCAGAAGTGGTCCTGCAA
